>Addgene plasmid #152627 | pGBW-m4134539 | depositor full sequence | sequence record 295639 | Full Sequence
CACCATGGCCTACACAAGATATGTGGATAACAATTTTTGTGGGCCGGACGGATACCCTTTAGAATGCATC
AAAGATTTGCTTGCAAGGGCGGGCAAGGCTTCGTGCACTCTGTCCGAGCAGCTGGACTTCATTGATACCA
AGCGCGGTGTTTATTGTTGCCGAGAGCATGAACACGAGATAGCCTGGTATACGGAACGGTCAGAGAAAAG
TTACGAACTCCAAACCCCATTCGAGATCAAGCTAGCTAAAAAGTTTGACACTTTCAACGGCGAATGTCCC
AATTTTGTCTTTCCCCTGAACTCTATTATCAAAACAATACAGCCTCGGGTGGAGAAGAAGAAATTAGACG
GATTCATGGGGCGTATTAGGAGCGTATACCCAGTGGCCAGCCCGAATGAATGCAACCAGATGTGTCTTTC
CACACTGATGAAGTGCGATCACTGTGGCGAGACTTCTTGGCAAACCGGTGACTTCGTAAAAGCGACATGC
GAGTTTTGTGGTACCGAGAATCTGACTAAGGAGGGAGCTACCACATGCGGCTATTTGCCACAGAATGCAG
TGGTCAAGATCTACTGTCCTGCATGCCATAACTCTGAAGTCGGCCCCGAGCACTCGCTCGCCGAATATCA
CAATGAGAGCGGGCTAAAAACTATACTGAGGAAAGGAGGTCGCACCATCGCCTTTGGGGGCTGCGTTTTC
TCCTACGTGGGGTGTCATAACAAATGTGCCTATTGGGTTCCCAGAGCCTCCGCTAACATTGGGTGCAATC
ATACGGGAGTGGTCGGGGAAGGCTCAGAAGGCTTGAACGATAACCTCCTTGAAATTCTGCAAAAGGAGAA
GGTGAATATCAATATCGTTGGCGACTTCAAGTTAAATGAGGAAATCGCGATTATTCTGGCAAGTTTTTCT
GCCTCAACTAGCGCCTTTGTAGAGACAGTGAAAGGACTCGATTATAAAGCTTTCAAACAGATAGTCGAGA
GTTGTGGTAACTTCAAGGTTACAAAGGGCAAGGCTAAAAAGGGTGCTTGGAACATTGGAGAGCAGAAGTC
AATCTTGAGTCCACTGTACGCGTTTGCATCTGAGGCCGCCCGTGTGGTCAGGAGCATATTCAGTCGAACC
CTAGAAACCGCACAGAATAGCGTGCGGGTATTACAGAAGGCGGCTATTACTATTCTCGACGGTATCTCGC
AGTATTCTCTGAGACTGATCGACGCCATGATGTTTACAAGCGATCTGGCAACGAATAACTTAGTGGTCAT
GGCGTACATAACCGGAGGGGTCGTGCAACTTACCTCCCAGTGGCTAACGAACATCTTTGGGACGGTTTAC
GAGAAGCTAAAACCTGTGCTGGACTGGCTCGAAGAGAAATTCAAAGAAGGCGTGGAATTTTTGCGTGACG
GGTGGGAGATCGTAAAGTTCATATCAACATGTGCTTGCGAAATCGTTGGCGGACAAATCGTAACTTGCGC
AAAAGAGATTAAAGAATCGGTGCAGACCTTCTTTAAACTTGTTAACAAATTCCTGGCTTTGTGTGCCGAT
TCTATTATCATCGGGGGAGCAAAGCTTAAAGCCCTAAATTTAGGCGAGACATTTGTGACGCACAGTAAGG
GCCTGTATAGAAAGTGCGTGAAGAGTCGCGAAGAAACCGGACTGCTCATGCCCTTAAAAGCGCCAAAAGA
AATAATTTTCCTGGAAGGGGAGACATTGCCCACTGAAGTGCTCACTGAGGAAGTAGTTCTGAAAACTGGG
GATCTGCAACCTTTAGAGCAGCCGACCTCCGAGGCCGTCGAGGCACCTCTCGTGGGAACCCCGGTCTGTA
TTAATGGGTTGATGCTGCTCGAGATTAAGGATACCGAAAAATACTGCGCACTAGCCCCCAACATGATGGT
GACTAACAACACATTTACCCTCAAGGGAGGGGAAAACCTTTACTTTCAGTCGGGACGGCGAATCCCGGGG
CTGATAAATCCCTGGAAAAGGAGATGGAAGAAGAACTTTATTGCAGTGTCTGCGGCTAACCGGTTCAAAA
AGATCAGTTCAAGCGGCGCCCTAGATTACGACATTCCTACGACCGCCTCCGAGAATCTCTATTTCCAGGG
TGAATTTGGCTTGGCACAACATGACGAGGCCGTCGATAACAAGTTTAATAAAGAACAGCAGAACGCTTTC
TATGAGATCCTTCACTTACCAAATCTGAACGAAGAGCAACGCAACGCTTTCATTCAGAGCCTGAAAGACG
ATCCCTCGCAGTCTGCAAATCTCCTGGCCGAAGCCAAGAAGCTGAATGACGCACAGGCTCCAAAAGTTGA
TAACAAGTTTAACAAGGAGCAGCAGAATGCTTTCTACGAGATATTGCACCTTCCTAATCTGAATGAGGAA
CAAAGAAATGCATTTATCCAGTCCCTAAAAGACGATCCATCACAGAGTGCCAACCTGCTTGCGGAAGCCA
AAAAGCTCAATGATGCCCAGGCCCCGAAAGTAGACGCGAACCATCAATAAGCTAGCTTGACTGACTGAGA
TACAGCGTACCTTCAGCTCACAGACATGATAAGATACATTGATGAGTTTGGACAAACCACAACTAGAATG
CAGTGAAAAAAATGCTTTATTTGTGAAATTTGTGATGCTATTGCTTTATTTGTAACCATTATAAGCTGCA
ATAAACAAGTTAACAACAACAATTGCATTCATTTTATGTTTCAGGTTCAGGGGGAGGTGTGGGAGGTTTT
TTAAAGCAAGTAAAACCTCTACAAATGTGGTATTGGCCCATCTCTATCGGTATCGTAGCATAACCCCTTG
GGGCCTCTAAACGGGTCTTGAGGGGTTTTTTGTGCCCCTCGGGCCGGATTGCTATCTACCGGCATTGGCG
CAGAAAAAAATGCCTGATGCGACGCTGCGCGTCTTATACTCCCACATATGCCAGATTCAGCAACGGATAC
GGCTTCCCCAACTTGCCCACTTCCATACGTGTCCTCCTTACCAGAAATTTATCCTTAAGGTCGTCAGCTA
TCCTGCAGGCGATCTCTCGATTTCGATCAAGACATTCCTTTAATGGTCTTTTCTGGACACCACTAGGGGT
CAGAAGTAGTTCATCAAACTTTCTTCCCTCCCTAATCTCATTGGTTACCTTGGGCTATCGAAACTTAATT
AACCAGTCAAGTCAGCTACTTGGCGAGATCGACTTGTCTGGGTTTCGACTACGCTCAGAATTGCGTCAGT
CAAGTTCGATCTGGTCCTTGCTATTGCACCCGTTCTCCGATTACGAGTTTCATTTAAATCATGTGAGCAA
AAGGCCAGCAAAAGGCCAGGAACCGTAAAAAGGCCGCGTTGCTGGCGTTTTTCCATAGGCTCCGCCCCCC
TGACGAGCATCACAAAAATCGACGCTCAAGTCAGAGGTGGCGAAACCCGACAGGACTATAAAGATACCAG
GCGTTTCCCCCTGGAAGCTCCCTCGTGCGCTCTCCTGTTCCGACCCTGCCGCTTACCGGATACCTGTCCG
CCTTTCTCCCTTCGGGAAGCGTGGCGCTTTCTCATAGCTCACGCTGTAGGTATCTCAGTTCGGTGTAGGT
CGTTCGCTCCAAGCTGGGCTGTGTGCACGAACCCCCCGTTCAGCCCGACCGCTGCGCCTTATCCGGTAAC
TATCGTCTTGAGTCCAACCCGGTAAGACACGACTTATCGCCACTGGCAGCAGCCACTGGTAACAGGATTA
GCAGAGCGAGGTATGTAGGCGGTGCTACAGAGTTCTTGAAGTGGTGGCCTAACTACGGCTACACTAGAAG
AACAGTATTTGGTATCTGCGCTCTGCTGAAGCCAGTTACCTTCGGAAAAAGAGTTGGTAGCTCTTGATCC
GGCAAACAAACCACCGCTGGTAGCGGTGGTTTTTTTGTTTGCAAGCAGCAGATTACGCGCAGAAAAAAAG
GATCTCAAGAAGATCCTTTGATCTTTTCTACGGGGTCTGACGCTCAGTGGAACGAAAACTCACGTTAAGG
GATTTTGGTCATGAGATTATCAAAAAGGATCTTCACCTAGATCCTTTTAAATTAAAAATGAAGTTTTAAA
TCAATCTAAAGTATATATGAGTAAACTTGGTCTGACAGTTACCAATGCTTAATCAGTGAGGCACCTATCT
CAGCGATCTGTCTATTTCGTTCATCCATAGTTGCATTTAAATTTCCGAACTCTCCAAGGCCCTCGTCGGA
AAATCTTCAAACCTTTCGTCCGATCCATCTTGCAGGCTACCTCTCGAACGAACTATCGCAAGTCTCTTGG
CCGGCCTTGCGCCTTGGCTATTGCTTGGCAGCGCCTATCGCCAGGTATTACTCCAATCCCGAATATCCGA
GATCGGGATCACCCGAGAGAAGTTCAACCTACATCCTCAATCCCGATCTATCCGAGATCCGAGGAATATC
GAAATCGGGGCGCGCCTGGTGTACCGAGAACGATCCTCTCAGTGCGAGTCTCGACGATCCATATCGTTGC
TTGGCAGTCAGCCAGTCGGAATCCAGCTTGGGACCCAGGAAGTCCAATCGTCAGATATTGTACTCAAGCC
TGGTCACGGCAGCGTACCGATCTGTTTAAACCTAGATATTGATAGTCTGATCGGTCAACGTATAATCGAG
TCCTAGCTTTTGCAAACATCTATCAAGAGACAGGATCAGCAGGAGGCTTTCGCATGAGTATTCAACATTT
CCGTGTCGCCCTTATTCCCTTTTTTGCGGCATTTTGCCTTCCTGTTTTTGCTCACCCAGAAACGCTGGTG
AAAGTAAAAGATGCTGAAGATCAGTTGGGTGCGCGAGTGGGTTACATCGAACTGGATCTCAACAGCGGTA
AGATCCTTGAGAGTTTTCGCCCCGAAGAACGCTTTCCAATGATGAGCACTTTTAAAGTTCTGCTATGTGG
CGCGGTATTATCCCGTATTGACGCCGGGCAAGAGCAACTCGGTCGCCGCATACACTATTCTCAGAATGAC
TTGGTTGAGTATTCACCAGTCACAGAAAAGCATCTTACGGATGGCATGACAGTAAGAGAATTATGCAGTG
CTGCCATAACCATGAGTGATAACACTGCGGCCAACTTACTTCTGACAACGATTGGAGGACCGAAGGAGCT
AACCGCTTTTTTGCACAACATGGGGGATCATGTAACTCGCCTTGATCGTTGGGAACCGGAGCTGAATGAA
GCCATACCAAACGACGAGCGTGACACCACGATGCCTGTAGCAATGGCAACAACCTTGCGTAAACTATTAA
CTGGCGAACTACTTACTCTAGCTTCCCGGCAACAGTTGATAGACTGGATGGAGGCGGATAAAGTTGCAGG
ACCACTTCTGCGCTCGGCCCTTCCGGCTGGCTGGTTTATTGCTGATAAATCTGGAGCCGGTGAGCGTGGG
TCTCGCGGTATCATTGCAGCACTGGGGCCAGATGGTAAGCCCTCCCGTATCGTAGTTATCTACACGACGG
GGAGTCAGGCAACTATGGATGAACGAAATAGACAGATCGCTGAGATAGGTGCCTCACTGATTAAGCATTG
GTAACCGATTCTAGGTGCATTGGCGCAGAAAAAAATGCCTGATGCGACGCTGCGCGTCTTATACTCCCAC
ATATGCCAGATTCAGCAACGGATACGGCTTCCCCAACTTGCCCACTTCCATACGTGTCCTCCTTACCAGA
AATTTATCCTTAAGATCCCGAATCGTTTAAACTCGACTCTGGCTCTATCGAATCTCCGTCGTTTCGAGCT
TACGCGAACAGCCGTGGCGCTCATTTGCTCGTCGGGCATCGAATCTCGTCAGCTATCGTCAGCTTACCTT
TTTGGCAGCGATCGCGGCTCCCGACATCTTGGACCATTAGCTCCACAGGTATCTTCTTCCCTCTAGTGGT
CATAACAGCAGCTTCAGCTACCTCTCAATTCAAAAAACCCCTCAAGACCCGTTTAGAGGCCCCAAGGGGT
TATGCTATCAATCGTTGCGTTACACACACAAAAAACCAACACACATCCATCTTCGATGGATAGCGATTTT
ATTATCTAACTGCTGATCGAGTGTAGCCAGATCTAGTAATCAATTACGGGGTCATTAGTTCATAGCCCAT
ATATGGAGTTCCGCGTTACATAACTTACGGTAAATGGCCCGCCTGGCTGACCGCCCAACGACCCCCGCCC
ATTGACGTCAATAATGACGTATGTTCCCATAGTAACGCCAATAGGGACTTTCCATTGACGTCAATGGGTG
GAGTATTTACGGTAAACTGCCCACTTGGCAGTACATCAAGTGTATCATATGCCAAGTACGCCCCCTATTG
ACGTCAATGACGGTAAATGGCCCGCCTGGCATTATGCCCAGTACATGACCTTATGGGACTTTCCTACTTG
GCAGTACATCTACGTATTAGTCATCGCTATTACCATGCTGATGCGGTTTTGGCAGTACATCAATGGGCGT
GGATAGCGGTTTGACTCACGGGGATTTCCAAGTCTCCACCCCATTGACGTCAATGGGAGTTTGTTTTGGC
ACCAAAATCAACGGGACTTTCCAAAATGTCGTAACAACTCCGCCCCATTGACGCAAATGGGCGGTAGGCG
TGTACGGTGGGAGGTCTATATAAGCAGAGCTGGTTTAGTGAACCGTCAGATCAGATCTTTGTCGATCCTA
CCATCCACTCGACACACCCGCCAGCGGCCGC
Features (pLannotate 1.2.2; 18 found; start..end, strand, type, name):
      8..1921    +  CDS            R1A_SARS2 (fragment): Experimental evidence at protein level: Swiss-Prot protein existence level 1. [Non-structural protein 10]: Plays a pivotal role in viral transcription by stimulating both nsp14 3'-5' exoribonuclease and nsp16 2'-O-methyltransferase activities. Therefore plays an essential role in viral mRNAs cap methylation. From Severe acute respiratory syndrome coronavirus 2 (2019-nCoV) (SARS-CoV-2).
   1976..2053    +  CDS            MYLK2 (fragment): MYLK2_HUMAN - Experimental evidence at protein level: Swiss-Prot protein existence level 1. Implicated in the level of global muscle contraction and cardiac function. Phosphorylates a specific serine in the N-terminus of a myosin light chain. From Homo sapiens (Human).
   2135..2485    +  CDS            spa (fragment): SPA_STAAU - Experimental evidence at protein level: Swiss-Prot protein existence level 1. Plays a role in the inhibition of the host innate and adaptive immune responses. Possesses five immunoglobulin-binding domains that capture both the fragment crystallizable region (Fc region) and the Fab region (part of Ig that identifies antigen) of immunoglobulins (By similarity). In turn, Staphylococcus aureus is protected from phagocytic killing via inhibition of Ig Fc region. In addition, the host elicited B-cell response is prevented due to a decrease of antibody-secreting cell proliferation that en
   2550..2671    -  polyA_signal   SV40 poly(A) signal: SV40 polyadenylation signal
   2694..2763    -  CDS            large T antigen (fragment): large T antigen from SV40 (simian virus 40)
   2786..2832    +  terminator     T7 terminator: transcription terminator for bacteriophage T7 RNA polymerase
   2862..2998    +  terminator     rrnG terminator: transcription terminator from the E. coli ribosomal RNA rrnG operon (Albrechtsen et al., 1991)
   3043..3114    +  misc_feature   3' β-globin insulator: insulator downstream of the human β-globin locus (Farrell et al., 2002)
   3340..3928    -  rep_origin     ori: high-copy-number ColE1/pMB1/pBR322/pUC origin of replication
   4100..4164    -  CDS            bla(M) (fragment): β-lactamase lacking the signal sequence; bla(M); allows cytosolic expression of β-lactamase
   4674..5534    +  CDS            AmpR: β-lactamase; bla; confers resistance to ampicillin, carbenicillin, and related antibiotics
   5547..5683    +  terminator     rrnG terminator: transcription terminator from the E. coli ribosomal RNA rrnG operon (Albrechtsen et al., 1991)
   5835..5906    +  misc_feature   5' β-globin insulator: insulator upstream of the human β-globin locus (Farrell et al., 2002)
   5911..5957    -  terminator     T7 terminator: transcription terminator for bacteriophage T7 RNA polymerase
   5975..6023    -  polyA_signal   poly(A) signal: synthetic polyadenylation signal
   6104..6407    +  enhancer       CMV enhancer: human cytomegalovirus immediate early enhancer
   6480..6497    -  promoter       CMV promoter (fragment): human cytomegalovirus (CMV) immediate early promoter
   6560..6611    +  promoter       CMVd2 promoter: truncated human cytomegalovirus (CMV) immediate early promoter that yields moderately reduced expression relative to the full-length promoter
