[The description below was written by a language model from this plasmid's Addgene catalogue record and pLannotate feature annotations shown in this document.]
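Description:
pGBW-m4134539 is a mammalian expression plasmid built on the pTwist_CMV_6 backbone and carrying the wild-type coding sequence for SARS-CoV-2 non-structural protein 2 (nsp2), a cleavage product of the ORF1ab replicase polyprotein. It is maintained in E. coli as a high-copy plasmid through a ColE1/pUC-type origin and is selected with ampicillin via a full-length β-lactamase gene. The sequence-based annotation matches the insert to the viral replicase polyprotein 1a. The functional text attached to that hit concerns nsp10 and is a generic database annotation, not a description of this insert.

Expression is driven by the human cytomegalovirus immediate-early enhancer and promoter, which the annotation detects as an enhancer plus promoter fragments just upstream of the open reading frame on the circular map. The nsp2 coding region of about 1.9 kb is fused at its C terminus to a backbone-encoded tag that the record describes as a cleavable TEV/TAP tag. This agrees with the downstream features: a short fragment of myosin light chain kinase, which probably represents a calmodulin-binding peptide, and immunoglobulin-binding domains of Staphylococcus aureus protein A. These are the usual two affinity modules of a tandem affinity purification tag, with a protease site that allows the protein to be released after the first capture step.

An SV40 polyadenylation signal lies downstream of the cassette, although it is annotated on the opposite strand. The expression unit and bacterial elements are flanked by T7 and rrnG terminators, a synthetic poly(A) signal and β-globin insulator elements, which limit transcriptional read-through. No mammalian selection marker is annotated, so the plasmid appears suited to transient expression. Beyond mammalian expression of nsp2, the record states no specific use, though the tag would support affinity purification or interaction studies.
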