Addgene plasmid #152627: pGBW-m4134539
Purpose: Mammalian expression plasmid for SARS-CoV-2 nsp2
Depositing lab: Ginkgo Bioworks & Benjie Chen. Depositing organization: Ginkgo Bioworks.
Backbone
  Vector backbone: pTwist_CMV_6
  Backbone size w/o insert (bp): 4180
  Vector type: Mammalian Expression
Growth in bacteria
  Bacterial resistance: Ampicillin, 100 μg/mL
  Growth temperature: 37°C
  Growth strain: DH5alpha
  Copy number: High Copy
Gene/Insert
  Gene/Insert name: SARS-CoV-2 nsp2
  Species: Severe acute respiratory syndrome coronavirus 2
  Insert size (bp): 1913
  Mutation: wt
  Entrez Gene: ORF1ab (a.k.a. GU280_gp01)
  Promoter: CMV
  Tag / fusion protein: Cleavable TEV;TapTag (C terminal on backbone)
  Cloning method: Unknown
Resource information
  A portion of this plasmid was derived from a plasmid made by: GinkgoBioworks
Depositor comments: NCBI reference sequence: YP_009725298.1
How to cite: pGBW-m4134539 was a gift from Ginkgo Bioworks & Benjie Chen (Addgene plasmid # 152627 ; http://n2t.net/addgene:152627 ; RRID:Addgene_152627)
